>Addgene plasmid #82272 | pDONR223_SMAD3_WT | addgene full sequence | sequence record 165291 | Addgene NGS result
CTGAGCGTCAGACCCCGTAGAAAAGATCAAAGGATCTTCTTGAGATCCTTTTTTTCTGCGCGTAATCTGC
TGCTTGCAAACAAAAAAACCACCGCTACCAGCGGTGGTTTGTTTGCCGGATCAAGAGCTACCAACTCTTT
TTCCGAAGGTAACTGGCTTCAGCAGAGCGCAGATACCAAATACTGTTCTTCTAGTGTAGCCGTAGTTAGG
CCACCACTTCAAGAACTCTGTAGCACCGCCTACATACCTCGCTCTGCTAATCCTGTTACCAGTGGCTGCT
GCCAGTGGCGATAAGTCGTGTCTTACCGGGTTGGACTCAAGACGATAGTTACCGGATAAGGCGCAGCGGT
CGGGCTGAACGGGGGGTTCGTGCACACAGCCCAGCTTGGAGCGAACGACCTACACCGAACTGAGATACCT
ACAGCGTGAGCTATGAGAAAGCGCCACGCTTCCCGAAGGGAGAAAGGCGGACAGGTATCCGGTAAGCGGC
AGGGTCGGAACAGGAGAGCGCACGAGGGAGCTTCCAGGGGGAAACGCCTGGTATCTTTATAGTCCTGTCG
GGTTTCGCCACCTCTGACTTGAGCGTCGATTTTTGTGATGCTCGTCAGGGGGGCGGAGCCTATGGAAAAA
CGCCAGCAACGCGGCCTTTTTACGGTTCCTGGCCTTTTGCTGGCCTTTTGCTCACATGTTCTTTCCTGCG
TTATCCCCTGATTCTGTGGATAACCGTATTACCGCCTTTGAGTGAGCTGATACCGCTCGCCGCAGCCGAA
CGACCGAGCGCAGCGAGTCAGTGAGCGAGGAAGCGGAAGAGCGCCCAATACGCAAACCGCCTCTCCCCGC
GCGTTGGCCGATTCATTAATGCAGCTGGCACGACAGGTTTCCCGACTGGAAAGCGGGCAGTGAGCGCAAC
GCAATTAATACGCGTACCGCTAGCCAGGAAGAGTTTGTAGAAACGCAAAAAGGCCATCCGTCAGGATGGC
CTTCTGCTTAGTTTGATGCCTGGCAGTTTATGGCGGGCGTCCTGCCCGCCACCCTCCGGGCCGTTGCTTC
ACAACGTTCAAATCCGCTCCCGGCGGATTTGTCCTACTCAGGAGAGCGTTCACCGACAAACAACAGATAA
AACGAAAGGCCCAGTCTTCCGACTGAGCCTTTCGTTTTATTTGATGCCTGGCAGTTCCCTACTCTCGCGT
TAACGCTAGCATGGATGTTTTCCCAGTCACGACGTTGTAAAACGACGGCCAGTCTTAAGCTCGGGCCCCA
AATAATGATTTTATTTTGACTGATAGTGACCTGTTCGTTGCAACAAATTGATGAGCAATGCTTTTTTATA
ATGCCAACTTTGTACAAAAAAGTTGGCATGTCGTCCATCCTGCCTTTCACTCCCCCGATCGTGAAGCGCC
TGCTGGGCTGGAAGAAGGGCGAGCAGAACGGGCAGGAGGAGAAATGGTGCGAGAAGGCGGTCAAGAGCCT
GGTCAAGAAACTCAAGAAGACGGGGCAGCTGGACGAGCTGGAGAAGGCCATCACCACGCAGAACGTCAAC
ACCAAGTGCATCACCATCCCCAGGTCCCTGGATGGCCGGTTGCAGGTGTCCCATCGGAAGGGGCTCCCTC
ATGTCATCTACTGCCGCCTGTGGCGATGGCCAGACCTGCACAGCCACCACGAGCTGCGGGCCATGGAGCT
GTGTGAGTTCGCCTTCAATATGAAGAAGGACGAGGTCTGCGTGAATCCCTACCACTACCAGAGAGTAGAG
ACACCAGTTCTACCTCCTGTGTTGGTGCCACGCCACACAGAGATCCCGGCCGAGTTCCCCCCACTGGACG
ACTACAGCCATTCCATCCCCGAAAACACTAACTTCCCCGCAGGCATCGAGCCCCAGAGCAATATTCCAGA
GACCCCACCCCCTGGCTACCTGAGTGAAGATGGAGAAACCAGTGACCACCAGATGAACCACAGCATGGAC
GCAGGTTCTCCAAACCTATCCCCGAATCCGATGTCCCCAGCACATAATAACTTGGACCTGCAGCCAGTTA
CCTACTGCGAGCCGGCCTTCTGGTGCTCCATCTCCTACTACGAGCTGAACCAGCGCGTCGGGGAGACATT
CCACGCCTCGCAGCCATCCATGACTGTGGATGGCTTCACCGACCCCTCCAATTCGGAGCGCTTCTGCCTA
GGGCTGCTCTCCAATGTCAACAGGAATGCAGCAGTGGAGCTGACACGGAGACACATCGGAAGAGGCGTGC
GGCTCTACTACATCGGAGGGGAGGTCTTCGCAGAGTGCCTCAGTGACAGCGCTATTTTTGTCCAGTCTCC
CAACTGTAACCAGCGCTATGGCTGGCACCCGGCCACCGTCTGCAAGATCCCACCAGGATGCAACCTGAAG
ATCTTCAACAACCAGGAGTTCGCTGCCCTCCTGGCCCAGTCGGTCAACCAGGGCTTTGAGGCTGTCTACC
AGTTGACCCGAATGTGCACCATCCGCATGAGCTTCGTCAAAGGCTGGGGAGCGGAGTACAGGAGACAGAC
TGTGACCAGTACCCCCTGCTGGATTGAGCTGCACCTGAATGGGCCTTTGCAGTGGCTTGACAAGGTCCTC
ACCCAGATGGGCTCCCCAAGCATCCGCTGTTCCAGTGTGTCTTACCCAACTTTCTTGTACAAAGTTGGCA
TTATAAGAAAGCATTGCTTATCAATTTGTTGCAACGAACAGGTCACTATCAGTCAAAATAAAATCATTAT
TTGCCATCCAGCTGATATCCCCTATAGTGAGTCGTATTACATGGTCATAGCTGTTTCCTGGCAGCTCTGG
CCCGTGTCTCAAAATCTCTGATGTTACATTGCACAAGATAAAAATATATCATCATGCCTCCTCTAGACCA
GCCAGGACAGAAATGCCTCGACTTCGCTGCTACCCAAGGTTGCCGGGTGACGCACACCGTGGAAACGGAT
GAAGGCACGAACCCAGTGGACATAAGCCTGTTCGGTTCGTAAGCTGTAATGCAAGTAGCGTATGCGCTCA
CGCAACTGGTCCAGAACCTTGACCGAACGCAGCGGTGGTAACGGCGCAGTGGCGGTTTTCATGGCTTGTT
ATGACTGTTTTTTTGGGGTACAGTCTATGCCTCGGGCATCCAAGCAGCAAGCGCGTTACGCCGTGGGTCG
ATGTTTGATGTTATGGAGCAGCAACGATGTTACGCAGCAGGGCAGTCGCCCTAAAACAAAGTTAAACATT
ATGAGGGAAGCGGTGATCGCCGAAGTATCGACTCAACTATCAGAGGTAGTTGGCGTCATCGAGCGCCATC
TCGAACCGACGTTGCTGGCCGTACATTTGTACGGCTCCGCAGTGGATGGCGGCCTGAAGCCACACAGTGA
TATTGATTTGCTGGTTACGGTGACCGTAAGGCTTGATGAAACAACGCGGCGAGCTTTGATCAACGACCTT
TTGGAAACTTCGGCTTCCCCTGGAGAGAGCGAGATTCTCCGCGCTGTAGAAGTCACCATTGTTGTGCACG
ACGACATCATTCCGTGGCGTTATCCAGCTAAGCGCGAACTGCAATTTGGAGAATGGCAGCGCAATGACAT
TCTTGCAGGTATCTTCGAGCCAGCCACGATCGACATTGATCTGGCTATCTTGCTGACAAAAGCAAGAGAA
CATAGCGTTGCCTTGGTAGGTCCAGCGGCGGAGGAACTCTTTGATCCGGTTCCTGAACAGGATCTATTTG
AGGCGCTAAATGAAACCTTAACGCTATGGAACTCGCCGCCCGACTGGGCTGGCGATGAGCGAAATGTAGT
GCTTACGTTGTCCCGCATTTGGTACAGCGCAGTAACCGGCAAAATCGCGCCGAAGGATGTCGCTGCCGAC
TGGGCAATGGAGCGCCTGCCGGCCCAGTATCAGCCCGTCATACTTGAAGCTAGACAGGCTTATCTTGGAC
AAGAAGAAGATCGCTTGGCCTCGCGCGCAGATCAGTTGGAAGAATTTGTCCACTACGTGAAAGGCGAGAT
CACCAAGGTAGTCGGCAAATAACCCTCGAGCCACCCATGACCAAAATCCCTTAACGTGAGTTACGCGTCG
TTCCA
Features (pLannotate 1.2.2; 12 found; start..end, strand, type, name):
     40..628     +  rep_origin     ori: high-copy-number ColE1/pMB1/pBR322/pUC origin of replication
    811..903     +  CDS            lacI (fragment): lac repressor; lacI; The lac repressor binds to the lac operator to inhibit transcription in E. coli. This inhibition can be relieved by adding lactose or isopropyl-β-D-thiogalactopyranoside (IPTG).
    958..985     -  terminator     rrnB T2 terminator: transcription terminator T2 from the E. coli rrnB gene
   1117..1160    +  terminator     rrnB T1 terminator: Escherichia coli rrnB; transcription terminator T1 from the E. coli rrnB gene
   1207..1243    -  CDS            lacZα (fragment): LacZα fragment of β-galactosidase; lacZ fragment
   1260..1355    +  protein_bind   attL3: mutant version of attL; recombination site for the Gateway® LR reaction LR Clonase™
   1358..2632    +  CDS            SMAD3: SMAD3_HUMAN - Also known as MADH3. Experimental evidence at protein level: Swiss-Prot protein existence level 1. Receptor-regulated SMAD (R-SMAD) that is an intracellular signal transducer and transcriptional modulator activated by TGF-beta (transforming growth factor) and activin type 1 receptor kinases. Binds the TRE element in the promoter region of many genes that are regulated by TGF-beta and, on formation of the SMAD3/SMAD4 complex, activates transcription. Also can form a SMAD3/SMAD4/JUN/FOS complex at the AP- 1/SMAD site to regulate TGF-beta-mediated transcription. Has an inhibitory ef
   2634..2733    -  protein_bind   attL2: mutant version of attL; recombination site for the Gateway® LR reaction LR Clonase™
   2751..2769    -  promoter       T7 promoter: promoter for bacteriophage T7 RNA polymerase
   2959..2982    +  promoter       Pc promoter (fragment): intI1 (promoter lies within the coding sequence); class 1 integron promoter
   3158..3214    +  CDS            GmR (fragment): gentamycin acetyltransferase; aacC1; confers resistance to gentamycin
   3221..4012    +  CDS            SmR: aminoglycoside adenylyltransferase (Murphy, 1985); aadA; confers resistance to spectinomycin and streptomycin
