[The description below was written by a language model from this plasmid's Addgene catalogue record and pLannotate feature annotations shown in this document.]
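Description:
pDONR223_SMAD3_WT is a Gateway entry clone built on the Invitrogen pDONR223 backbone. It carries the wild-type human SMAD3 open reading frame (reference transcript NM_005902.3) and belongs to the Target Accelerator Plasmid Collection. The sequenced plasmid is 4,065 nt. It replicates in E. coli at high copy from a ColE1/pUC-type origin and is selected with spectinomycin through the aadA (SmR) aminoglycoside adenylyltransferase gene. Upstream of that gene lie fragments of a class 1 integron Pc promoter and of a gentamicin acetyltransferase gene. The short lacI and lacZα fragments that were also annotated appear to be backbone remnants rather than functional genes.

The SMAD3 coding sequence sits between two attL-type Gateway recombination sites, annotated by the software as attL3 and attL2. An LR Clonase reaction can therefore move the ORF directionally into any compatible destination vector. The record lists no promoter for the insert, so this plasmid is a shuttling intermediate and not an expression construct. rrnB T1 and T2 terminators upstream of the cassette insulate it from read-through transcription, and a T7 promoter lies just beyond the 3′ att site, pointing back toward the insert. The clone is in the "open" configuration, with no stop codon immediately after the ORF, which permits C-terminal fusions to tags or reporters supplied by the destination vector.

SMAD3 is a receptor-regulated SMAD that transduces TGF-β and activin signals and partners with SMAD4 to regulate transcription. In this collection the wild-type clone is a source of the SMAD3 ORF for expression vectors, and it likely serves as the reference allele in functional studies of cancer-associated variants and in morphological profiling of gene and allele function.
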