Addgene plasmid #82272: pDONR223_SMAD3_WT
Purpose: Gateway Donor vector containing SMAD3, part of the Target Accelerator Plasmid Collection.
Depositing lab: Jesse Boehm & William Hahn & David Root. Depositing organization: Broad Institute. Publication: Systematic Functional Interrogation of Rare Cancer Variants Identifies Oncogenic Alleles. Kim E, Ilic N, Shrestha Y, Zou L, Kamburov A, Zhu C, Yang X, Lubonja R, Tran N, Nguyen C, Lawrence MS, Piccioni F, Bagul M, Doench JG, Chouinard CR, Wu X, Hogstrom L, Natoli T, Tamayo P, Horn H, Corsello SM, Lage K, Root DE, Subramanian A, Golub TR, Getz G, Boehm JS, Hahn WC. Cancer Discov. 2016 Jul;6(7):714-26. doi: 10.1158/2159-8290.CD-16-0160. Epub 2016 May 4. PubMed 27147599.
Backbone
  Vector backbone: pDONR223
  Backbone manufacturer: Invitrogen
  Backbone size w/o insert (bp): 2790
  Vector type: Gateway Entry vector
Growth in bacteria
  Bacterial resistance: Spectinomycin, 50 μg/mL
  Growth temperature: 37°C
  Growth strain: DH5alpha
  Copy number: High Copy
Gene/Insert
  Gene/Insert name: SMAD3 (alt name: NM_005902.3)
  Species: H. sapiens (human)
  Mutation: WT
  Entrez Gene: SMAD3 (a.k.a. HSPC193, HsT17436, JV15-2, LDS1C, LDS3, MADH3, hMAD-3, hSMAD3, mad3)
  Promoter: None
  Cloning method: Gateway Cloning
  Sequencing primers: 5′ M13pUC-fwd; 3′ M13-Rev
Terms and licenses: Academic/Nonprofit Terms; Industry Terms: Not Available to Industry
Depositor comments: Open state: NO stop codon immediately follows insert. Supporting reference: Systematic morphological profiling of human gene and allele function via Cell Painting. Rohban MH, et al. Elife. 2017, Mar 18;6. pii: e24060. PubMed PMID 28315521
How to cite: pDONR223_SMAD3_WT was a gift from Jesse Boehm & William Hahn & David Root (Addgene plasmid # 82272 ; http://n2t.net/addgene:82272 ; RRID:Addgene_82272)
