>Addgene plasmid #82272 | pDONR223_SMAD3_WT | depositor partial sequence | sequence record 155643 | Insert sequence
ATGTCGTCCATCCTGCCTTTCACTCCCCCGATCGTGAAGCGCCTGCTGGGCTGGAAGAAGGGCGAGCAGA
ACGGGCAGGAGGAGAAATGGTGCGAGAAGGCGGTCAAGAGCCTGGTCAAGAAACTCAAGAAGACGGGGCA
GCTGGACGAGCTGGAGAAGGCCATCACCACGCAGAACGTCAACACCAAGTGCATCACCATCCCCAGGTCC
CTGGATGGCCGGTTGCAGGTGTCCCATCGGAAGGGGCTCCCTCATGTCATCTACTGCCGCCTGTGGCGAT
GGCCAGACCTGCACAGCCACCACGAGCTGCGGGCCATGGAGCTGTGTGAGTTCGCCTTCAATATGAAGAA
GGACGAGGTCTGCGTGAATCCCTACCACTACCAGAGAGTAGAGACACCAGTTCTACCTCCTGTGTTGGTG
CCACGCCACACAGAGATCCCGGCCGAGTTCCCCCCACTGGACGACTACAGCCATTCCATCCCCGAAAACA
CTAACTTCCCCGCAGGCATCGAGCCCCAGAGCAATATTCCAGAGACCCCACCCCCTGGCTACCTGAGTGA
AGATGGAGAAACCAGTGACCACCAGATGAACCACAGCATGGACGCAGGTTCTCCAAACCTATCCCCGAAT
CCGATGTCCCCAGCACATAATAACTTGGACCTGCAGCCAGTTACCTACTGCGAGCCGGCCTTCTGGTGCT
CCATCTCCTACTACGAGCTGAACCAGCGCGTCGGGGAGACATTCCACGCCTCGCAGCCATCCATGACTGT
GGATGGCTTCACCGACCCCTCCAATTCGGAGCGCTTCTGCCTAGGGCTGCTCTCCAATGTCAACAGGAAT
GCAGCAGTGGAGCTGACACGGAGACACATCGGAAGAGGCGTGCGGCTCTACTACATCGGAGGGGAGGTCT
TCGCAGAGTGCCTCAGTGACAGCGCTATTTTTGTCCAGTCTCCCAACTGTAACCAGCGCTATGGCTGGCA
CCCGGCCACCGTCTGCAAGATCCCACCAGGATGCAACCTGAAGATCTTCAACAACCAGGAGTTCGCTGCC
CTCCTGGCCCAGTCGGTCAACCAGGGCTTTGAGGCTGTCTACCAGTTGACCCGAATGTGCACCATCCGCA
TGAGCTTCGTCAAAGGCTGGGGAGCGGAGTACAGGAGACAGACTGTGACCAGTACCCCCTGCTGGATTGA
GCTGCACCTGAATGGGCCTTTGCAGTGGCTTGACAAGGTCCTCACCCAGATGGGCTCCCCAAGCATCCGC
TGTTCCAGTGTGTCT
